>Addgene plasmid #121269 | pUC57-Kan_br48_g5743 | depositor full sequence | sequence record 231331 | pUC57-Kan_br48_g5743 sequence 2932 bps
TCGCGCGTTTCGGTGATGACGGTGAAAACCTCTGACACATGCAGCTCCCGGAGACGGTCACAGCTTGTCT
GTAAGCGGATGCCGGGAGCAGACAAGCCCGTCAGGGCGCGTCAGCGGGTGTTGGCGGGTGTCGGGGCTGG
CTTAACTATGCGGCATCAGAGCAGATTGTACTGAGAGTGCACCATATGCGGTGTGAAATACCGCACAGAT
GCGTAAGGAGAAAATACCGCATCAGGCGCCATTCGCCATTCAGGCTGCGCAACTGTTGGGAAGGGCGATC
GGTGCGGGCCTCTTCGCTATTACGCCAGCTGGCGAAAGGGGGATGTGCTGCAAGGCGATTAAGTTGGGTA
ACGCCAGGGTTTTCCCAGTCACGACGTTGTAAAACGACGGCCAGTGAATTGACGCGTATTGGGATGGAAC
TTGGTCTCTAAGCTCATTGCAAAACACCTTCTTCATCAATATGAGCAGTTTCTTCCCAAGCAGTAGCTTC
AACATCACCCATACCACCAGCAACTTTACAACACATCAAAGACAAAAACAAAGCAGACAAAATAATTGGT
TTACCATCAGCACCAACAACAGTACAAGTATCAACACCAGAACAAGTACCAGTACCTTGATTAATTCTAC
ATTTAAAACCTTTTGGAGCAGCTTTTTTAGCTCTAGCATCCAAAGTAGATGGAGAACCATCTCTTTGTGG
CAACATTAGAGACCAAGTTCCATCCCAATGGCGCGCCGAGCTTGGCTCGAGCATGGTCATAGCTGTTTCC
TGTGTGAAATTGTTATCCGCTCACAATTCCACACAACATACGAGCCGGAAGCATAAAGTGTAAAGCCTGG
GGTGCCTAATGAGTGAGCTAACTCACATTAATTGCGTTGCGCTCACTGCCCGCTTTCCAGTCGGGAAACC
TGTCGTGCCAGCTGCATTAATGAATCGGCCAACGCGCGGGGAGAGGCGGTTTGCGTATTGGGCGCTCTTC
CGCTTCCTCGCTCACTGACTCGCTGCGCTCGGTCGTTCGGCTGCGGCGAGCGGTATCAGCTCACTCAAAG
GCGGTAATACGGTTATCCACAGAATCAGGGGATAACGCAGGAAAGAACATGTGAGCAAAAGGCCAGCAAA
AGGCCAGGAACCGTAAAAAGGCCGCGTTGCTGGCGTTTTTCCATAGGCTCCGCCCCCCTGACGAGCATCA
CAAAAATCGACGCTCAAGTCAGAGGTGGCGAAACCCGACAGGACTATAAAGATACCAGGCGTTTCCCCCT
GGAAGCTCCCTCGTGCGCTCTCCTGTTCCGACCCTGCCGCTTACCGGATACCTGTCCGCCTTTCTCCCTT
CGGGAAGCGTGGCGCTTTCTCATAGCTCACGCTGTAGGTATCTCAGTTCGGTGTAGGTCGTTCGCTCCAA
GCTGGGCTGTGTGCACGAACCCCCCGTTCAGCCCGACCGCTGCGCCTTATCCGGTAACTATCGTCTTGAG
TCCAACCCGGTAAGACACGACTTATCGCCACTGGCAGCAGCCACTGGTAACAGGATTAGCAGAGCGAGGT
ATGTAGGCGGTGCTACAGAGTTCTTGAAGTGGTGGCCTAACTACGGCTACACTAGAAGAACAGTATTTGG
TATCTGCGCTCTGCTGAAGCCAGTTACCTTCGGAAAAAGAGTTGGTAGCTCTTGATCCGGCAAACAAACC
ACCGCTGGTAGCGGTGGTTTTTTTGTTTGCAAGCAGCAGATTACGCGCAGAAAAAAAGGATCTCAAGAAG
ATCCTTTGATCTTTTCTACGGGGTCTGACGCTCAGTGGAACGAAAACTCACGTTAAGGGATTTTGGTCAT
GAGATTATCAAAAAGGATCTTCACCTAGATCCTTTTAAATTAAAAATGAAGTTTTAAATCAATCTAAAGT
ATATATGAGTAAACTTGGTCTGACAGTTAGAAAAACTCATCGAGCATCAAATGAAACTGCAATTTATTCA
TATCAGGATTATCAATACCATATTTTTGAAAAAGCCGTTTCTGTAATGAAGGAGAAAACTCACCGAGGCA
GTTCCATAGGATGGCAAGATCCTGGTATCGGTCTGCGATTCCGACTCGTCCAACATCAATACAACCTATT
AATTTCCCCTCGTCAAAAATAAGGTTATCAAGTGAGAAATCACCATGAGTGACGACTGAATCCGGTGAGA
ATGGCAAAAGTTTATGCATTTCTTTCCAGACTTGTTCAACAGGCCAGCCATTACGCTCGTCATCAAAATC
ACTCGCATCAACCAAACCGTTATTCATTCGTGATTGCGCCTGAGCGAGACGAAATACGCGATCGCTGTTA
AAAGGACAATTACAAACAGGAATCGAATGCAACCGGCGCAGGAACACTGCCAGCGCATCAACAATATTTT
CACCTGAATCAGGATATTCTTCTAATACCTGGAATGCTGTTTTCCCAGGGATCGCAGTGGTGAGTAACCA
TGCATCATCAGGAGTACGGATAAAATGCTTGATGGTCGGAAGAGGCATAAATTCCGTCAGCCAGTTTAGT
CTGACCATCTCATCTGTAACATCATTGGCAACGCTACCTTTGCCATGTTTCAGAAACAACTCTGGCGCAT
CGGGCTTCCCATACAATCGATAGATTGTCGCACCTGATTGCCCGACATTATCGCGAGCCCATTTATACCC
ATATAAATCAGCATCCATGTTGGAATTTAATCGCGGCCTAGAGCAAGACGTTTCCCGTTGAATATGGCTC
ATACTCTTCCTTTTTCAATATTATTGAAGCATTTATCAGGGTTATTGTCTCATGAGCGGATACATATTTG
AATGTATTTAGAAAAATAAACAAATAGGGGTTCCGCGCACATTTCCCCGAAAAGTGCCACCTGACGTCTA
AGAAACCATTATTATCATGACATTAACCTATAAAAATAGGCGTATCACGAGGCCCTTTCGTC
Features (pLannotate 1.2.2; 10 found; start..end, strand, type, name):
    137..236     +  misc_feature   bom (fragment): basis of mobility region from pBR322
    242..399     -  CDS            lacZα (fragment): LacZα fragment of β-galactosidase; lacZ fragment
    780..796     -  protein_bind   lac operator: The lac repressor binds to the lac operator to inhibit transcription in E. coli. This inhibition can be relieved by adding lactose or isopropyl-β-D-thiogalactopyranoside (IPTG). lac repressor encoded by lacI
    804..834     -  promoter       lac promoter: promoter for the E. coli lac operon
    849..870     -  protein_bind   CAP binding site: CAP binding activates transcription in the presence of cAMP. E. coli catabolite activator protein
    883..975     -  CDS            lacI (fragment): lac repressor; lacI; The lac repressor binds to the lac operator to inhibit transcription in E. coli. This inhibition can be relieved by adding lactose or isopropyl-β-D-thiogalactopyranoside (IPTG).
   1158..1746    -  rep_origin     ori: high-copy-number ColE1/pMB1/pBR322/pUC origin of replication
   1917..2732    -  CDS            KanR: aminoglycoside phosphotransferase; aph(3')-Ia; confers resistance to kanamycin in bacteria or G418 (Geneticin®) in eukaryotes
   2733..2837    -  promoter       AmpR promoter: bla
   2932..35      +  CDS            rop (fragment) (across the origin): Rop protein, which maintains plasmids at low copy number; rop
