[The description below was written by a language model from this plasmid's Addgene catalogue record and pLannotate feature annotations shown in this document.]
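Description:
pUC57-Kan_br48_g5743 is a small, high-copy E. coli cloning plasmid that serves as a Level 0 module for Golden Gate assembly. It is built on the pUC57-Kan backbone (about 2.6 kb without insert; the full sequence record is 2,932 nt) and replicates from a ColE1/pUC-type origin. Selection is with kanamycin, provided by an aph(3')-Ia aminoglycoside phosphotransferase gene that the annotation places downstream of the bla (AmpR) promoter. The feature table also picks up short remnants of bom, rop and lacI, which are backbone leftovers rather than functional units.

The insert, br48_g5743, is a sequence from the fungus Magnaporthe oryzae; the species is recorded in the mutation field. The associated publication describes a clone resource of M. oryzae effectors, so the insert is presumably one of these candidate effector genes, although the record gives no further functional description. It was placed at the EcoRV site within the lacZα region, and the feature table is consistent with this. The lac promoter, operator and CAP binding site are separated from the remaining lacZα fragment by an unannotated gap of several hundred bases where the insert would sit. This gap is not itself annotated, and the Type IIS restriction sites or overhangs that define the Golden Gate module are not listed in the record. M13 forward and reverse primer sites flank the cloning region for sequence verification.

As a Level 0 part, the plasmid stores a sequence-verified coding module rather than expressing it. The module can be released and assembled with promoters, tags and terminators into higher-level expression constructs.
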