Addgene plasmid #121269: pUC57-Kan_br48_g5743
Purpose: Level 0 Golden-Gate compatible vector
Depositing lab: Sophien Kamoun. Depositing organization: Sainsbury Laboratory, Norwich. Publication: A Clone Resource of Magnaporthe oryzae Effectors That Share Sequence and Structural Similarities Across Host-Specific Lineages. Petit-Houdenot Y, Langner T, Harant A, Win J, Kamoun S. Mol Plant Microbe Interact. 2020 Aug;33(8):1032-1035. doi: 10.1094/MPMI-03-20-0052-A. Epub 2020 Jun 22. PubMed 32460610.
Backbone
  Vector backbone: pUC57-Kan
  Backbone size w/o insert (bp): 2626
  Vector type: Golden Gate
  Selectable markers: lacZ
Growth in bacteria
  Bacterial resistance: Kanamycin, 50 μg/mL
  Growth temperature: 37°C
  Growth strain: DH5alpha
  Copy number: High Copy
Gene/Insert
  Gene/Insert name: br48_g5743
  Mutation: Magnaporthe oryzae
  Cloning method: Restriction Enzyme; 5′ cloning site EcoRV (unknown if destroyed); 3′ cloning site EcoRV (unknown if destroyed)
  Sequencing primers: 5′ M13Fw; 3′ M13Rv
Terms and licenses: Academic/Nonprofit Terms; Industry Terms: Not Available to Industry
How to cite: pUC57-Kan_br48_g5743 was a gift from Sophien Kamoun (Addgene plasmid # 121269 ; http://n2t.net/addgene:121269 ; RRID:Addgene_121269)
