>Addgene plasmid #121269 | pUC57-Kan_br48_g5743 | depositor partial sequence | sequence record 230790 | br48_g5743
TTGGTCTCTAATGTTGCCACAAAGAGATGGTTCTCCATCTACTTTGGATGCTAGAGCTAAAAAAGCTGCT
CCAAAAGGTTTTAAATGTAGAATTAATCAAGGTACTGGTACTTGTTCTGGTGTTGATACTTGTACTGTTG
TTGGTGCTGATGGTAAACCAATTATTTTGTCTGCTTTGTTTTTGTCTTTGATGTGTTGTAAAGTTGCTGG
TGGTATGGGTGATGTTGAAGCTACTGCTTGGGAAGAAACTGCTCATATTGATGAAGAAGGTGTTTTGCAA
TGAGCTTAGAGACCAA
