>Addgene plasmid #121269 | pUC57-Kan_br48_g5743 | depositor partial sequence | sequence record 230791 | empty_vector
TCGCGCGTTTCGGTGATGACGGTGAAAACCTCTGACACATGCAGCTCCCGGAGACGGTCACAGCTTGTCT
GTAAGCGGATGCCGGGAGCAGACAAGCCCGTCAGGGCGCGTCAGCGGGTGTTGGCGGGTGTCGGGGCTGG
CTTAACTATGCGGCATCAGAGCAGATTGTACTGAGAGTGCACCATATGCGGTGTGAAATACCGCACAGAT
GCGTAAGGAGAAAATACCGCATCAGGCGCCATTCGCCATTCAGGCTGCGCAACTGTTGGGAAGGGCGATC
GGTGCGGGCCTCTTCGCTATTACGCCAGCTGGCGAAAGGGGGATGTGCTGCAAGGCGATTAAGTTGGGTA
ACGCCAGGGTTTTCCCAGTCACGACGTTGTAAAACGACGGCCAGTGAATTGACGCGTATTGGGATATCCC
AATGGCGCGCCGAGCTTGGCTCGAGCATGGTCATAGCTGTTTCCTGTGTGAAATTGTTATCCGCTCACAA
TTCCACACAACATACGAGCCGGAAGCATAAAGTGTAAAGCCTGGGGTGCCTAATGAGTGAGCTAACTCAC
ATTAATTGCGTTGCGCTCACTGCCCGCTTTCCAGTCGGGAAACCTGTCGTGCCAGCTGCATTAATGAATC
GGCCAACGCGCGGGGAGAGGCGGTTTGCGTATTGGGCGCTCTTCCGCTTCCTCGCTCACTGACTCGCTGC
GCTCGGTCGTTCGGCTGCGGCGAGCGGTATCAGCTCACTCAAAGGCGGTAATACGGTTATCCACAGAATC
AGGGGATAACGCAGGAAAGAACATGTGAGCAAAAGGCCAGCAAAAGGCCAGGAACCGTAAAAAGGCCGCG
TTGCTGGCGTTTTTCCATAGGCTCCGCCCCCCTGACGAGCATCACAAAAATCGACGCTCAAGTCAGAGGT
GGCGAAACCCGACAGGACTATAAAGATACCAGGCGTTTCCCCCTGGAAGCTCCCTCGTGCGCTCTCCTGT
TCCGACCCTGCCGCTTACCGGATACCTGTCCGCCTTTCTCCCTTCGGGAAGCGTGGCGCTTTCTCATAGC
TCACGCTGTAGGTATCTCAGTTCGGTGTAGGTCGTTCGCTCCAAGCTGGGCTGTGTGCACGAACCCCCCG
TTCAGCCCGACCGCTGCGCCTTATCCGGTAACTATCGTCTTGAGTCCAACCCGGTAAGACACGACTTATC
GCCACTGGCAGCAGCCACTGGTAACAGGATTAGCAGAGCGAGGTATGTAGGCGGTGCTACAGAGTTCTTG
AAGTGGTGGCCTAACTACGGCTACACTAGAAGAACAGTATTTGGTATCTGCGCTCTGCTGAAGCCAGTTA
CCTTCGGAAAAAGAGTTGGTAGCTCTTGATCCGGCAAACAAACCACCGCTGGTAGCGGTGGTTTTTTTGT
TTGCAAGCAGCAGATTACGCGCAGAAAAAAAGGATCTCAAGAAGATCCTTTGATCTTTTCTACGGGGTCT
GACGCTCAGTGGAACGAAAACTCACGTTAAGGGATTTTGGTCATGAGATTATCAAAAAGGATCTTCACCT
AGATCCTTTTAAATTAAAAATGAAGTTTTAAATCAATCTAAAGTATATATGAGTAAACTTGGTCTGACAG
TTAGAAAAACTCATCGAGCATCAAATGAAACTGCAATTTATTCATATCAGGATTATCAATACCATATTTT
TGAAAAAGCCGTTTCTGTAATGAAGGAGAAAACTCACCGAGGCAGTTCCATAGGATGGCAAGATCCTGGT
ATCGGTCTGCGATTCCGACTCGTCCAACATCAATACAACCTATTAATTTCCCCTCGTCAAAAATAAGGTT
ATCAAGTGAGAAATCACCATGAGTGACGACTGAATCCGGTGAGAATGGCAAAAGTTTATGCATTTCTTTC
CAGACTTGTTCAACAGGCCAGCCATTACGCTCGTCATCAAAATCACTCGCATCAACCAAACCGTTATTCA
TTCGTGATTGCGCCTGAGCGAGACGAAATACGCGATCGCTGTTAAAAGGACAATTACAAACAGGAATCGA
ATGCAACCGGCGCAGGAACACTGCCAGCGCATCAACAATATTTTCACCTGAATCAGGATATTCTTCTAAT
ACCTGGAATGCTGTTTTCCCAGGGATCGCAGTGGTGAGTAACCATGCATCATCAGGAGTACGGATAAAAT
GCTTGATGGTCGGAAGAGGCATAAATTCCGTCAGCCAGTTTAGTCTGACCATCTCATCTGTAACATCATT
GGCAACGCTACCTTTGCCATGTTTCAGAAACAACTCTGGCGCATCGGGCTTCCCATACAATCGATAGATT
GTCGCACCTGATTGCCCGACATTATCGCGAGCCCATTTATACCCATATAAATCAGCATCCATGTTGGAAT
TTAATCGCGGCCTAGAGCAAGACGTTTCCCGTTGAATATGGCTCATACTCTTCCTTTTTCAATATTATTG
AAGCATTTATCAGGGTTATTGTCTCATGAGCGGATACATATTTGAATGTATTTAGAAAAATAAACAAATA
GGGGTTCCGCGCACATTTCCCCGAAAAGTGCCACCTGACGTCTAAGAAACCATTATTATCATGACATTAA
CCTATAAAAATAGGCGTATCACGAGGCCCTTTCGTC
