>Addgene plasmid #121269 | pUC57-Kan_br48_g5743 | addgene partial sequence | sequence record 237969 | M13-F20 5'-TGTAAAACGACGGCCAGT-3'
TTGGTCTCTAAGCTCATTGCAAAACACCTTCTTCATCAATATGAGCAGTTTCTTCCCAAGCAGTAGCTTC
AACATCACCCATACCACCAGCAACTTTACAACACATCAAAGACAAAAACAAAGCAGACAAAATAATTGGT
TTACCATCAGCACCAACAACAGTACAAGTATCAACACCAGAACAAGTACCAGTACCTTGATTAATTCTAC
ATTTAAAACCTTTTGGAGCAGCTTTTTTAGCTCTAGCATCCAAAGTAGATGGAGAACCATCTCTTTGTGG
CAACATTAGAGACCAAGTTCCATCCCAATGGCGCGCCGAGCTTGGCTCGAGCATGGTCATAGCTGTTTCC
TGTGTGAAATTGTTATCCGCTCACAATTCCACACAACATACGAGCCGGAAGCATAAAGTGTAAAGCCTGG
GGTGCCTAATGAGTGAGCTAACTCACATTAATTGCGTTGCGCTCACTGCCCGCTTTCCAGTCGGGAAACC
TGTCGTGCCAGCTGCATTAATGAATCGGCCAACGCGCGGGGAGAGGCGGTTTGCGTATTGGGCGCTCTTC
CGCTTCCTCGCTCACTGACTCGCTGCGCTCGGTCGTTCGGCTGCGGCGAGCGGTATCAGCTCACTCAAAG
GCGGTAATACGGTTATCCACAGAATCAGGGGATAACGCAGGAAAGAACATGTGAGCAAAAGGCCAGCAAA
AGGCCAGGAACCGTAAAAAGGCCGCGTTGCTGGCGTTTTTCCATAGGCTCCGCCCCCCTGACGAGCATCA
CAAAAATCGACGCTCAAGTCAGAGGTGGCGAAACCCGACAGGACTATAAAGATACCA
